Addgene plasmid #66222: AGTR1-Tango
Purpose: Expression of G protein-coupled receptors for PRESTO-Tango: parallel receptorome expression and screening via transcriptional output, with transcriptional activation following arrestin translocation
Depositing lab: Bryan Roth. Depositing organization: University of North Carolina at Chapel Hill. Publication: PRESTO-Tango as an open-source resource for interrogation of the druggable human GPCRome. Kroeze WK, Sassano MF, Huang XP, Lansu K, McCorvy JD, Giguere PM, Sciaky N, Roth BL. Nat Struct Mol Biol. 2015 May;22(5):362-9. doi: 10.1038/nsmb.3014. Epub 2015 Apr 20. PubMed 25895059.
Backbone
  Vector backbone: empty Tango
  Backbone size w/o insert (bp): 6632
  Vector type: Mammalian Expression
  Selectable markers: Neomycin (select with G418)
Growth in bacteria
  Bacterial resistance: Ampicillin, 100 μg/mL
  Growth temperature: 37°C
  Growth strain: DH5alpha
  Copy number: High Copy
Gene/Insert
  Gene/Insert name: AGTR1
  Species: H. sapiens (human)
  Insert size (bp): 1077
  Entrez Gene: AGTR1 (a.k.a. AG2S, AGTR1B, AT1, AT1AR, AT1B, AT1BR, AT1R, AT2R1, ATR1, HAT1R)
  Promoter: CMV
  Tag / fusion protein: FLAG (N terminal on backbone)
  Cloning method: Restriction Enzyme; 5′ cloning site NotI (not destroyed); 3′ cloning site XhoI (unknown if destroyed)
  Sequencing primers: 5′ CMV-F; 3′ Tet-R
Terms and licenses: Academic/Nonprofit Terms; Industry Terms: Not Available to Industry
Depositor comments: Please note: Most of the PRESTO-Tango vectors do not contain the XhoI cut site downstream of the tTA sequence and instead carry an XbaI site. If you need to perform an XhoI digest we recommend sequencing with a forward primer at the C-terminus of tTA to determine which of the two sites is present. Suggested primer: 5-gagctccacttagacggcgagg-3. Original backbone was pcDNA3.1(+). These plasmids were generated as part of the Illuminating the Druggable Genome (IDG) program sponsored by the NIH Common Fund. The goal of this program is to identify, gather, and distribute information and resources for proteins that currently are not well-studied yet belong to commonly drug-targeted protein families: protein kinases, non-olfactory G-protein coupled receptors (GPCRs), and ion channels. The IDG program is designed to develop fundamental research tools for understudied proteins, elucidate their function, and disseminate the IDG-related resources and data to the greater scientific community.
How to cite: AGTR1-Tango was a gift from Bryan Roth (Addgene plasmid # 66222 ; http://n2t.net/addgene:66222 ; RRID:Addgene_66222)
