[The description below was written by a language model from this plasmid's Addgene catalogue record and pLannotate feature annotations shown in this document.]
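Description:
AGTR1-Tango is a mammalian expression plasmid from the PRESTO-Tango collection. It is built on an "empty Tango" backbone derived from pcDNA3.1(+) and carries the human angiotensin II type 1 receptor (AGTR1) as a reporter-coupled fusion. In E. coli it is maintained as a high-copy plasmid through a ColE1/pUC-type origin with ampicillin resistance (β-lactamase). An f1 origin is also present. For mammalian cells, an SV40 early promoter drives a neomycin phosphotransferase gene followed by an SV40 polyadenylation signal, which allows G418 selection.

The payload is a single open reading frame transcribed from the CMV immediate-early enhancer/promoter and terminated by the bGH polyadenylation signal. A T7 promoter lies just upstream of the coding region. An N-terminal FLAG epitope supplied by the backbone precedes the 1,077 bp AGTR1 coding sequence. AGTR1 is followed by a short segment of the vasopressin V2 receptor (AVPR2), which in Tango designs is a C-terminal tail that strengthens arrestin recruitment. Next comes the tetracycline transactivator tTA, annotated here as TetR plus the VP16 activation domain. The feature table does not annotate a protease cleavage site between the V2 tail and tTA, although the Tango principle relies on one.

In the assay, agonist activation of the receptor recruits arrestin. This leads to release of tTA and to transcription of a tTA-responsive reporter supplied by the host cell line, giving a G protein-independent readout of receptor activation. The plasmid is intended for parallel screening of ligands across the human GPCRome. The depositor notes that the site downstream of tTA may be XbaI rather than XhoI in many of these vectors.
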