Features (pLannotate 1.2.2; 24 found; start..end, strand, type, name):
     28..80      -  misc_feature   bom (fragment): basis of mobility region from pBR322
    235..614     +  enhancer       CMV enhancer: human cytomegalovirus immediate early enhancer
    615..818     +  promoter       CMV promoter: human cytomegalovirus (CMV) immediate early promoter
    814..847     +  LTR            5' LTR (truncated) (fragment): truncated 5' long terminal repeat (LTR) from HIV-1
    863..881     +  promoter       T7 promoter: promoter for bacteriophage T7 RNA polymerase
   1040..1060    +  CDS            3xFLAG (fragment): three tandem FLAG® epitope tags
   1073..2149    +  CDS            AGTR1 (sequence withheld): AGTR1_HUMAN - Also known as AGTR1A, AGTR1B, AT2R1, AT2R1B. Experimental evidence at protein level: Swiss-Prot protein existence level 1. (Microbial infection) During SARS coronavirus-2/SARS-CoV-2 infection, it is able to recognize and internalize the complex formed by secreted ACE2 and SARS-CoV-2 spike protein through DNM2/dynamin 2- dependent endocytosis. From Homo sapiens (Human).
   2162..2242    +  CDS            AVPR2 (fragment): V2R_HUMAN - Also known as ADHR, DIR, DIR3, V2R. Experimental evidence at protein level: Swiss-Prot protein existence level 1. Receptor for arginine vasopressin. The activity of this receptor is mediated by G proteins which activate adenylate cyclase. Involved in renal water reabsorption. From Homo sapiens (Human).
   2270..2883    +  CDS            TetR (fragment): tetracycline repressor TetR; tetR from transposon Tn10; TetR binds to the tetracycline operator tetO to inhibit transcription. This inhibition can be relieved by adding tetracycline or doxycycline.
   3035..3268    +  CDS            VP16 AD: transcriptional activation domain of herpes simplex virus protein VP16 (Triezenberg et al., 1988; Cousens et al., 1989); UL48
   3315..3539    +  polyA_signal   bGH poly(A) signal: bovine growth hormone polyadenylation signal
   3543..3564    +  promoter       SV40 promoter (fragment): SV40 enhancer and early promoter
   3585..4013    +  rep_origin     f1 ori (sequence partly withheld): f1 bacteriophage origin of replication; arrow indicates direction of (+) strand synthesis
   4027..4356    +  promoter       SV40 promoter: SV40 enhancer and early promoter
   4423..5214    +  CDS            neo: KKA2_KLEPN - Also known as kan, nptII. Experimental evidence at protein level: Swiss-Prot protein existence level 1. Resistance to kanamycin, neomycin, paromomycin, ribostamycin, butirosin and gentamicin B. From Klebsiella pneumoniae.
   5238..5396    +  CDS            ble (fragment): BLE_KLEPN - Experimental evidence at protein level: Swiss-Prot protein existence level 1. Binding protein with a strong affinity to the bleomycin family of antibiotics. Binds to CL990; an antimitotic-antibiotic compound. From Klebsiella pneumoniae.
   5391..5512    +  polyA_signal   SV40 poly(A) signal: SV40 polyadenylation signal
   5585..5601    -  protein_bind   lac operator: The lac repressor binds to the lac operator to inhibit transcription in E. coli. This inhibition can be relieved by adding lactose or isopropyl-β-D-thiogalactopyranoside (IPTG). lac repressor encoded by lacI
   5609..5639    -  promoter       lac promoter: promoter for the E. coli lac operon
   5654..5675    -  protein_bind   CAP binding site: CAP binding activates transcription in the presence of cAMP. E. coli catabolite activator protein
   5688..5780    -  CDS            lacI (fragment): lac repressor; lacI; The lac repressor binds to the lac operator to inhibit transcription in E. coli. This inhibition can be relieved by adding lactose or isopropyl-β-D-thiogalactopyranoside (IPTG).
   5963..6548    -  rep_origin     ori: high-copy-number ColE1/pMB1/pBR322/pUC origin of replication
   6719..7579    -  CDS            AmpR: β-lactamase; bla; confers resistance to ampicillin, carbenicillin, and related antibiotics
   7580..7684    -  promoter       AmpR promoter: bla
>Addgene plasmid #66222 | AGTR1-Tango | addgene full sequence | sequence record 163593 | Addgene assembled sequence
GACGGATCGGGAGATCTCCCGATCCCCTATGGTGCACTCTCAGTACAATCTGCTCTGATGCCGCATAGTT
AAGCCAGTATCTGCTCCCTGCTTGTGTGTTGGAGGTCGCTGAGTAGTGCGCGAGCAAAATTTAAGCTACA
ACAAGGCAAGGCTTGACCGACAATTGCATGAAGAATCTGCTTAGGGTTAGGCGTTTTGCGCTGCTTCGCG
ATGTACGGGCCAGATATACGCGTTGACATTGATTATTGACTAGTTATTAATAGTAATCAATTACGGGGTC
ATTAGTTCATAGCCCATATATGGAGTTCCGCGTTACATAACTTACGGTAAATGGCCCGCCTGGCTGACCG
CCCAACGACCCCCGCCCATTGACGTCAATAATGACGTATGTTCCCATAGTAACGCCAATAGGGACTTTCC
ATTGACGTCAATGGGTGGAGTATTTACGGTAAACTGCCCACTTGGCAGTACATCAAGTGTATCATATGCC
AAGTACGCCCCCTATTGACGTCAATGACGGTAAATGGCCCGCCTGGCATTATGCCCAGTACATGACCTTA
TGGGACTTTCCTACTTGGCAGTACATCTACGTATTAGTCATCGCTATTACCATGGTGATGCGGTTTTGGC
AGTACATCAATGGGCGTGGATAGCGGTTTGACTCACGGGGATTTCCAAGTCTCCACCCCATTGACGTCAA
TGGGAGTTTGTTTTGGCACCAAAATCAACGGGACTTTCCAAAATGTCGTAACAACTCCGCCCCATTGACG
CAAATGGGCGGTAGGCGTGTACGGTGGGAGGTCTATATAAGCAGAGCTCTCTGGCTAACTAGAGAACCCA
CTGCTTACTGGCTTATCGAAATTAATACGACTCACTATAGGGAGACCCAAGCTGGCTAGCGTTTAAACTT
AAGCTTGGTACCGAGCTCGGATCCACTAGTCCAGTGTGGTGGAATTCTGCAGATATCCAGCACAGTGGCG
GCCGCGCCACCATGAAGACGATCATCGCCCTGAGCTACATCTTCTGCCTGGTATTCGCCGACTACAAGGA
CGATGATGACGCCAGCATCGAT
[1077 nt withheld, positions 1073-2149]
ATCGATACCGGTGGACGCACCCCACCCAGCCTGGGTCCCCAAGATGAGTCCTGCACCACCGCCAGCTCCT
CCCTGGCCAAGGACACTTCATCGACCGGTGAGAACCTGTACTTCCAGCTAAGATTAGATAAAAGTAAAGT
GATTAACAGCGCATTAGAGCTGCTTAATGAGGTCGGAATCGAAGGTTTAACAACCCGTAAACTCGCCCAG
AAGCTAGGTGTAGAGCAGCCTACATTGTATTGGCATGTAAAAAATAAGCGGGCTTTGCTCGACGCCTTAG
CCATTGAGATGTTAGATAGGCACCATACTCACTTTTGCCCTTTAGAAGGGGAAAGCTGGCAAGATTTTTT
ACGTAATAACGCTAAAAGTTTTAGATGTGCTTTACTAAGTCATCGCGATGGAGCAAAAGTACATTTAGGT
ACACGGCCTACAGAAAAACAGTATGAAACTCTCGAAAATCAATTAGCCTTTTTATGCCAACAAGGTTTTT
CACTAGAGAATGCATTATATGCACTCAGCGCTGTGGGGCATTTTACTTTAGGTTGCGTATTGGAAGATCA
AGAGCATCAAGTCGCTAAAGAAGAAAGGGAAACACCTACTACTGATAGTATGCCGCCATTATTACGACAA
GCTATCGAATTATTTGATCACCAAGGTGCAGAGCCAGCCTTCTTATTCGGCCTTGAATTGATCATATGCG
GATTAGAAAAACAACTTAAATGTGAAAGTGGGTCCGCGTACAGCCGCGCGCGTACGAAAAACAATTACGG
GTCTACCATCGAGGGCCTGCTCGATCTCCCGGACGACGACGCCCCCGAAGAGGCGGGGCTGGCGGCTCCG
CGCCTGTCCTTTCTCCCCGCGGGACACACGCGCAGACTGTCGACGGCCCCCCCGACCGATGTCAGCCTGG
GGGACGAGCTCCACTTAGACGGCGAGGACGTGGCGATGGCGCATGCCGACGCGCTAGACGATTTCGATCT
GGACATGTTGGGGGACGGGGATTCCCCGGGTCCGGGATTTACCCCCCACGACTCCGCCCCCTACGGCGCT
CTGGATATGGCCGACTTCGAGTTTGAGCAGATGTTTACCGATGCCCTTGGAATTGACGAGTACGGTGGGT
AGCTCGAGTCTAGAGGGCCCGTTTAAACCCGCTGATCAGCCTCGACTGTGCCTTCTAGTTGCCAGCCATC
TGTTGTTTGCCCCTCCCCCGTGCCTTCCTTGACCCTGGAAGGTGCCACTCCCACTGTCCTTTCCTAATAA
AATGAGGAAATTGCATCGCATTGTCTGAGTAGGTGTCATTCTATTCTGGGGGGTGGGGTGGGGCAGGACA
GCAAGGGGGAGGATTGGGAAGACAATAGCAGGCATGCTGGGGATGCGGTGGGCTCTATGGCTTCTGAGGC
GGAAAGAACCAGCTGGGGCTCTAGGGGGTATCCCC
[124 nt withheld, positions 3585-3708]
C
[91 nt withheld, positions 3710-3800]
A
[49 nt withheld, positions 3802-3850]
CCTTTGACGTTGGAGTCCACGTTCTTT
[37 nt withheld, positions 3878-3914]
ACCCTATCTCGGTCTATTCTTTTGATTTATAAGGGATTTTGCCGATTTCGGCCTATTGGTTAAAAAATGA
GCTGATTTAACAAAAATTTAACGCGAATTAATTCTGTGGAATGTGTGTCAGTTAGGGTGTGGAAAGTCCC
CAGGCTCCCCAGCAGGCAGAAGTATGCAAAGCATGCATCTCAATTAGTCAGCAACCAGGTGTGGAAAGTC
CCCAGGCTCCCCAGCAGGCAGAAGTATGCAAAGCATGCATCTCAATTAGTCAGCAACCATAGTCCCGCCC
CTAACTCCGCCCATCCCGCCCCTAACTCCGCCCAGTTCCGCCCATTCTCCGCCCCATGGCTGACTAATTT
TTTTTATTTATGCAGAGGCCGAGGCCGCCTCTGCCTCTGAGCTATTCCAGAAGTAGTGAGGAGGCTTTTT
TGGAGGCCTAGGCTTTTGCAAAAAGCTCCCGGGAGCTTGTATATCCATTTTCGGATCTGATCAAGAGACA
GGATGAGGATCGTTTCGCATGATTGAACAAGATGGATTGCACGCAGGTTCTCCGGCCGCTTGGGTGGAGA
GGCTATTCGGCTATGACTGGGCACAACAGACAATCGGCTGCTCTGATGCCGCCGTGTTCCGGCTGTCAGC
GCAGGGGCGCCCGGTTCTTTTTGTCAAGACCGACCTGTCCGGTGCCCTGAATGAACTGCAGGACGAGGCA
GCGCGGCTATCGTGGCTGGCCACGACGGGCGTTCCTTGCGCAGCTGTGCTCGACGTTGTCACTGAAGCGG
GAAGGGACTGGCTGCTATTGGGCGAAGTGCCGGGGCAGGATCTCCTGTCATCTCACCTTGCTCCTGCCGA
GAAAGTATCCATCATGGCTGATGCAATGCGGCGGCTGCATACGCTTGATCCGGCTACCTGCCCATTCGAC
CACCAAGCGAAACATCGCATCGAGCGAGCACGTACTCGGATGGAAGCCGGTCTTGTCGATCAGGATGATC
TGGACGAAGAGCATCAGGGGCTCGCGCCAGCCGAACTGTTCGCCAGGCTCAAGGCGCGCATGCCCGACGG
CGAGGATCTCGTCGTGACCCATGGCGATGCCTGCTTGCCGAATATCATGGTGGAAAATGGCCGCTTTTCT
GGATTCATCGACTGTGGCCGGCTGGGTGTGGCGGACCGCTATCAGGACATAGCGTTGGCTACCCGTGATA
TTGCTGAAGAGCTTGGCGGCGAATGGGCTGACCGCTTCCTCGTGCTTTACGGTATCGCCGCTCCCGATTC
GCAGCGCATCGCCTTCTATCGCCTTCTTGACGAGTTCTTCTGAGCGGGACTCTGGGGTTCGAAATGACCG
ACCAAGCGACGCCCAACCTGCCATCACGAGATTTCGATTCCACCGCCGCCTTCTATGAAAGGTTGGGCTT
CGGAATCGTTTTCCGGGACGCCGGCTGGATGATCCTCCAGCGCGGGGATCTCATGCTGGAGTTCTTCGCC
CACCCCAACTTGTTTATTGCAGCTTATAATGGTTACAAATAAAGCAATAGCATCACAAATTTCACAAATA
AAGCATTTTTTTCACTGCATTCTAGTTGTGGTTTGTCCAAACTCATCAATGTATCTTATCATGTCTGTAT
ACCGTCGACCTCTAGCTAGAGCTTGGCGTAATCATGGTCATAGCTGTTTCCTGTGTGAAATTGTTATCCG
CTCACAATTCCACACAACATACGAGCCGGAAGCATAAAGTGTAAAGCCTGGGGTGCCTAATGAGTGAGCT
AACTCACATTAATTGCGTTGCGCTCACTGCCCGCTTTCCAGTCGGGAAACCTGTCGTGCCAGCTGCATTA
ATGAATCGGCCAACGCGCGGGGAGAGGCGGTTTGCGTATTGGGCGCTCTTCCGCTTCCTCGCTCACTGAC
TCGCTGCGCTCGGTCGTTCGGCTGCGGCGAGCGGTATCAGCTCACTCAAAGGCGGTAATACGGTTATCCA
CAGAATCAGGGGATAACGCAGGAAAGAACATGTGAGCAAAAGGCCAGCAAAAGGCCAGGAACCGTAAAAA
GGCCGCGTTGCTGGCGTTTTTCCATAGGCTCCGCCCCCCTGACGAGCATCACAAAAATCGACGCTCAAGT
CAGAGGTGGCGAAACCCGACAGGACTATAAAGATACCAGGCGTTTCCCCCTGGAAGCTCCCTCGTGCGCT
CTCCTGTTCCGACCCTGCCGCTTACCGGATACCTGTCCGCCTTTCTCCCTTCGGGAAGCGTGGCGCTTTC
TCATAGCTCACGCTGTAGGTATCTCAGTTCGGTGTAGGTCGTTCGCTCCAAGCTGGGCTGTGTGCACGAA
CCCCCCGTTCAGCCCGACCGCTGCGCCTTATCCGGTAACTATCGTCTTGAGTCCAACCCGGTAAGACACG
ACTTATCGCCACTGGCAGCAGCCACTGGTAACAGGATTAGCAGAGCGAGGTATGTAGGCGGTGCTACAGA
GTTCTTGAAGTGGTGGCCTAACTACGGCTACACTAGAAGAACAGTATTTGGTATCTGCGCTCTGCTGAAG
CCAGTTACCTTCGGAAAAAGAGTTGGTAGCTCTTGATCCGGCAAACAAACCACCGCTGGTAGCGGTTTTT
TTGTTTGCAAGCAGCAGATTACGCGCAGAAAAAAAGGATCTCAAGAAGATCCTTTGATCTTTTCTACGGG
GTCTGACGCTCAGTGGAACGAAAACTCACGTTAAGGGATTTTGGTCATGAGATTATCAAAAAGGATCTTC
ACCTAGATCCTTTTAAATTAAAAATGAAGTTTTAAATCAATCTAAAGTATATATGAGTAAACTTGGTCTG
ACAGTTACCAATGCTTAATCAGTGAGGCACCTATCTCAGCGATCTGTCTATTTCGTTCATCCATAGTTGC
CTGACTCCCCGTCGTGTAGATAACTACGATACGGGAGGGCTTACCATCTGGCCCCAGTGCTGCAATGATA
CCGCGAGACCCACGCTCACCGGCTCCAGATTTATCAGCAATAAACCAGCCAGCCGGAAGGGCCGAGCGCA
GAAGTGGTCCTGCAACTTTATCCGCCTCCATCCAGTCTATTAATTGTTGCCGGGAAGCTAGAGTAAGTAG
TTCGCCAGTTAATAGTTTGCGCAACGTTGTTGCCATTGCTACAGGCATCGTGGTGTCACGCTCGTCGTTT
GGTATGGCTTCATTCAGCTCCGGTTCCCAACGATCAAGGCGAGTTACATGATCCCCCATGTTGTGCAAAA
AAGCGGTTAGCTCCTTCGGTCCTCCGATCGTTGTCAGAAGTAAGTTGGCCGCAGTGTTATCACTCATGGT
TATGGCAGCACTGCATAATTCTCTTACTGTCATGCCATCCGTAAGATGCTTTTCTGTGACTGGTGAGTAC
TCAACCAAGTCATTCTGAGAATAGTGTATGCGGCGACCGAGTTGCTCTTGCCCGGCGTCAATACGGGATA
ATACCGCGCCACATAGCAGAACTTTAAAAGTGCTCATCATTGGAAAACGTTCTTCGGGGCGAAAACTCTC
AAGGATCTTACCGCTGTTGAGATCCAGTTCGATGTAACCCACTCGTGCACCCAACTGATCTTCAGCATCT
TTTACTTTCACCAGCGTTTCTGGGTGAGCAAAAACAGGAAGGCAAAATGCCGCAAAAAAGGGAATAAGGG
CGACACGGAAATGTTGAATACTCATACTCTTCCTTTTTCAATATTATTGAAGCATTTATCAGGGTTATTG
TCTCATGAGCGGATACATATTTGAATGTATTTAGAAAAATAAACAAATAGGGGTTCCGCGCACATTTCCC
CGAAAAGTGCCACCTGACGTC
