>Addgene plasmid #66222 | AGTR1-Tango | depositor partial sequence | sequence record 113057 | empty Tango
GACGGATCGGGAGATCTCCCGATCCCCTATGGTGCACTCTCAGTACAATCTGCTCTGATGCCGCATAGTT
AAGCCAGTATCTGCTCCCTGCTTGTGTGTTGGAGGTCGCTGAGTAGTGCGCGAGCAAAATTTAAGCTACA
ACAAGGCAAGGCTTGACCGACAATTGCATGAAGAATCTGCTTAGGGTTAGGCGTTTTGCGCTGCTTCGCG
ATGTACGGGCCAGATATACGCGTTGACATTGATTATTGACTAGTTATTAATAGTAATCAATTACGGGGTC
ATTAGTTCATAGCCCATATATGGAGTTCCGCGTTACATAACTTACGGTAAATGGCCCGCCTGGCTGACCG
CCCAACGACCCCCGCCCATTGACGTCAATAATGACGTATGTTCCCATAGTAACGCCAATAGGGACTTTCC
ATTGACGTCAATGGGTGGAGTATTTACGGTAAACTGCCCACTTGGCAGTACATCAAGTGTATCATATGCC
AAGTACGCCCCCTATTGACGTCAATGACGGTAAATGGCCCGCCTGGCATTATGCCCAGTACATGACCTTA
TGGGACTTTCCTACTTGGCAGTACATCTACGTATTAGTCATCGCTATTACCATGGTGATGCGGTTTTGGC
AGTACATCAATGGGCGTGGATAGCGGTTTGACTCACGGGGATTTCCAAGTCTCCACCCCATTGACGTCAA
TGGGAGTTTGTTTTGGCACCAAAATCAACGGGACTTTCCAAAATGTCGTAACAACTCCGCCCCATTGACG
CAAATGGGCGGTAGGCGTGTACGGTGGGAGGTCTATATAAGCAGAGCTCTCTGGCTAACTAGAGAACCCA
CTGCTTACTGGCTTATCGAAATTAATACGACTCACTATAGGGAGACCCAAGCTGGCTAGCGTTTAAACTT
AAGCTTGGTACCGAGCTCGGATCCACTAGTCCAGTGTGGTGGAATTCTGCAGATATCCAGCACAGTGGCG
GCCGCGCCACCATGAAGACGATCATCGCCCTGAGCTACATCTTCTGCCTGGTATTCGCCGACTACAAGGA
CGATGATGACGCCAGCATCGATACCGGTGGACGCACCCCACCCAGCCTGGGTCCCCAAGATGAGTCCTGC
ACCACCGCCAGCTCCTCCCTGGCCAAGGACACTTCATCGACCGGTGAGAACCTGTACTTCCAGCTAAGAT
TAGATAAAAGTAAAGTGATTAACAGCGCATTAGAGCTGCTTAATGAGGTCGGAATCGAAGGTTTAACAAC
CCGTAAACTCGCCCAGAAGCTAGGTGTAGAGCAGCCTACATTGTATTGGCATGTAAAAAATAAGCGGGCT
TTGCTCGACGCCTTAGCCATTGAGATGTTAGATAGGCACCATACTCACTTTTGCCCTTTAGAAGGGGAAA
GCTGGCAAGATTTTTTACGTAATAACGCTAAAAGTTTTAGATGTGCTTTACTAAGTCATCGCGATGGAGC
AAAAGTACATTTAGGTACACGGCCTACAGAAAAACAGTATGAAACTCTCGAAAATCAATTAGCCTTTTTA
TGCCAACAAGGTTTTTCACTAGAGAATGCATTATATGCACTCAGCGCTGTGGGGCATTTTACTTTAGGTT
GCGTATTGGAAGATCAAGAGCATCAAGTCGCTAAAGAAGAAAGGGAAACACCTACTACTGATAGTATGCC
GCCATTATTACGACAAGCTATCGAATTATTTGATCACCAAGGTGCAGAGCCAGCCTTCTTATTCGGCCTT
GAATTGATCATATGCGGATTAGAAAAACAACTTAAATGTGAAAGTGGGTCCGCGTACAGCCGCGCGCGTA
CGAAAAACAATTACGGGTCTACCATCGAGGGCCTGCTCGATCTCCCGGACGACGACGCCCCCGAAGAGGC
GGGGCTGGCGGCTCCGCGCCTGTCCTTTCTCCCCGCGGGACACACGCGCAGACTGTCGACGGCCCCCCCG
ACCGATGTCAGCCTGGGGGACGAGCTCCACTTAGACGGCGAGGACGTGGCGATGGCGCATGCCGACGCGC
TAGACGATTTCGATCTGGACATGTTGGGGGACGGGGATTCCCCGGGTCCGGGATTTACCCCCCACGACTC
CGCCCCCTACGGCGCTCTGGATATGGCCGACTTCGAGTTTGAGCAGATGTTTACCGATGCCCTTGGAATT
GACGAGTACGGTGGGTAGCTCGAGTCTAGAGGGCCCGTTTAAACCCGCTGATCAGCCTCGACTGTGCCTT
CTAGTTGCCAGCCATCTGTTGTTTGCCCCTCCCCCGTGCCTTCCTTGACCCTGGAAGGTGCCACTCCCAC
TGTCCTTTCCTAATAAAATGAGGAAATTGCATCGCATTGTCTGAGTAGGTGTCATTCTATTCTGGGGGGT
GGGGTGGGGCAGGACAGCAAGGGGGAGGATTGGGAAGACAATAGCAGGCATGCTGGGGATGCGGTGGGCT
CTATGGCTTCTGAGGCGGAAAGAACCAGCTGGGGCTCTAGGGGGTATCCCC
[124 nt withheld, positions 2502-2625]
C
[91 nt withheld, positions 2627-2717]
A
[49 nt withheld, positions 2719-2767]
CCTTTGACGTTGGAGTCCACGTTCTTT
[37 nt withheld, positions 2795-2831]
ACCCTATCTCGGTCTATTCTTTTGATTTATAAGGGATTTTGCCGATTTCGGCCTATTGGTTAAAAAATGA
GCTGATTTAACAAAAATTTAACGCGAATTAATTCTGTGGAATGTGTGTCAGTTAGGGTGTGGAAAGTCCC
CAGGCTCCCCAGCAGGCAGAAGTATGCAAAGCATGCATCTCAATTAGTCAGCAACCAGGTGTGGAAAGTC
CCCAGGCTCCCCAGCAGGCAGAAGTATGCAAAGCATGCATCTCAATTAGTCAGCAACCATAGTCCCGCCC
CTAACTCCGCCCATCCCGCCCCTAACTCCGCCCAGTTCCGCCCATTCTCCGCCCCATGGCTGACTAATTT
TTTTTATTTATGCAGAGGCCGAGGCCGCCTCTGCCTCTGAGCTATTCCAGAAGTAGTGAGGAGGCTTTTT
TGGAGGCCTAGGCTTTTGCAAAAAGCTCCCGGGAGCTTGTATATCCATTTTCGGATCTGATCAAGAGACA
GGATGAGGATCGTTTCGCATGATTGAACAAGATGGATTGCACGCAGGTTCTCCGGCCGCTTGGGTGGAGA
GGCTATTCGGCTATGACTGGGCACAACAGACAATCGGCTGCTCTGATGCCGCCGTGTTCCGGCTGTCAGC
GCAGGGGCGCCCGGTTCTTTTTGTCAAGACCGACCTGTCCGGTGCCCTGAATGAACTGCAGGACGAGGCA
GCGCGGCTATCGTGGCTGGCCACGACGGGCGTTCCTTGCGCAGCTGTGCTCGACGTTGTCACTGAAGCGG
GAAGGGACTGGCTGCTATTGGGCGAAGTGCCGGGGCAGGATCTCCTGTCATCTCACCTTGCTCCTGCCGA
GAAAGTATCCATCATGGCTGATGCAATGCGGCGGCTGCATACGCTTGATCCGGCTACCTGCCCATTCGAC
CACCAAGCGAAACATCGCATCGAGCGAGCACGTACTCGGATGGAAGCCGGTCTTGTCGATCAGGATGATC
TGGACGAAGAGCATCAGGGGCTCGCGCCAGCCGAACTGTTCGCCAGGCTCAAGGCGCGCATGCCCGACGG
CGAGGATCTCGTCGTGACCCATGGCGATGCCTGCTTGCCGAATATCATGGTGGAAAATGGCCGCTTTTCT
GGATTCATCGACTGTGGCCGGCTGGGTGTGGCGGACCGCTATCAGGACATAGCGTTGGCTACCCGTGATA
TTGCTGAAGAGCTTGGCGGCGAATGGGCTGACCGCTTCCTCGTGCTTTACGGTATCGCCGCTCCCGATTC
GCAGCGCATCGCCTTCTATCGCCTTCTTGACGAGTTCTTCTGAGCGGGACTCTGGGGTTCGAAATGACCG
ACCAAGCGACGCCCAACCTGCCATCACGAGATTTCGATTCCACCGCCGCCTTCTATGAAAGGTTGGGCTT
CGGAATCGTTTTCCGGGACGCCGGCTGGATGATCCTCCAGCGCGGGGATCTCATGCTGGAGTTCTTCGCC
CACCCCAACTTGTTTATTGCAGCTTATAATGGTTACAAATAAAGCAATAGCATCACAAATTTCACAAATA
AAGCATTTTTTTCACTGCATTCTAGTTGTGGTTTGTCCAAACTCATCAATGTATCTTATCATGTCTGTAT
ACCGTCGACCTCTAGCTAGAGCTTGGCGTAATCATGGTCATAGCTGTTTCCTGTGTGAAATTGTTATCCG
CTCACAATTCCACACAACATACGAGCCGGAAGCATAAAGTGTAAAGCCTGGGGTGCCTAATGAGTGAGCT
AACTCACATTAATTGCGTTGCGCTCACTGCCCGCTTTCCAGTCGGGAAACCTGTCGTGCCAGCTGCATTA
ATGAATCGGCCAACGCGCGGGGAGAGGCGGTTTGCGTATTGGGCGCTCTTCCGCTTCCTCGCTCACTGAC
TCGCTGCGCTCGGTCGTTCGGCTGCGGCGAGCGGTATCAGCTCACTCAAAGGCGGTAATACGGTTATCCA
CAGAATCAGGGGATAACGCAGGAAAGAACATGTGAGCAAAAGGCCAGCAAAAGGCCAGGAACCGTAAAAA
GGCCGCGTTGCTGGCGTTTTTCCATAGGCTCCGCCCCCCTGACGAGCATCACAAAAATCGACGCTCAAGT
CAGAGGTGGCGAAACCCGACAGGACTATAAAGATACCAGGCGTTTCCCCCTGGAAGCTCCCTCGTGCGCT
CTCCTGTTCCGACCCTGCCGCTTACCGGATACCTGTCCGCCTTTCTCCCTTCGGGAAGCGTGGCGCTTTC
TCATAGCTCACGCTGTAGGTATCTCAGTTCGGTGTAGGTCGTTCGCTCCAAGCTGGGCTGTGTGCACGAA
CCCCCCGTTCAGCCCGACCGCTGCGCCTTATCCGGTAACTATCGTCTTGAGTCCAACCCGGTAAGACACG
ACTTATCGCCACTGGCAGCAGCCACTGGTAACAGGATTAGCAGAGCGAGGTATGTAGGCGGTGCTACAGA
GTTCTTGAAGTGGTGGCCTAACTACGGCTACACTAGAAGAACAGTATTTGGTATCTGCGCTCTGCTGAAG
CCAGTTACCTTCGGAAAAAGAGTTGGTAGCTCTTGATCCGGCAAACAAACCACCGCTGGTAGCGGTTTTT
TTGTTTGCAAGCAGCAGATTACGCGCAGAAAAAAAGGATCTCAAGAAGATCCTTTGATCTTTTCTACGGG
GTCTGACGCTCAGTGGAACGAAAACTCACGTTAAGGGATTTTGGTCATGAGATTATCAAAAAGGATCTTC
ACCTAGATCCTTTTAAATTAAAAATGAAGTTTTAAATCAATCTAAAGTATATATGAGTAAACTTGGTCTG
ACAGTTACCAATGCTTAATCAGTGAGGCACCTATCTCAGCGATCTGTCTATTTCGTTCATCCATAGTTGC
CTGACTCCCCGTCGTGTAGATAACTACGATACGGGAGGGCTTACCATCTGGCCCCAGTGCTGCAATGATA
CCGCGAGACCCACGCTCACCGGCTCCAGATTTATCAGCAATAAACCAGCCAGCCGGAAGGGCCGAGCGCA
GAAGTGGTCCTGCAACTTTATCCGCCTCCATCCAGTCTATTAATTGTTGCCGGGAAGCTAGAGTAAGTAG
TTCGCCAGTTAATAGTTTGCGCAACGTTGTTGCCATTGCTACAGGCATCGTGGTGTCACGCTCGTCGTTT
GGTATGGCTTCATTCAGCTCCGGTTCCCAACGATCAAGGCGAGTTACATGATCCCCCATGTTGTGCAAAA
AAGCGGTTAGCTCCTTCGGTCCTCCGATCGTTGTCAGAAGTAAGTTGGCCGCAGTGTTATCACTCATGGT
TATGGCAGCACTGCATAATTCTCTTACTGTCATGCCATCCGTAAGATGCTTTTCTGTGACTGGTGAGTAC
TCAACCAAGTCATTCTGAGAATAGTGTATGCGGCGACCGAGTTGCTCTTGCCCGGCGTCAATACGGGATA
ATACCGCGCCACATAGCAGAACTTTAAAAGTGCTCATCATTGGAAAACGTTCTTCGGGGCGAAAACTCTC
AAGGATCTTACCGCTGTTGAGATCCAGTTCGATGTAACCCACTCGTGCACCCAACTGATCTTCAGCATCT
TTTACTTTCACCAGCGTTTCTGGGTGAGCAAAAACAGGAAGGCAAAATGCCGCAAAAAAGGGAATAAGGG
CGACACGGAAATGTTGAATACTCATACTCTTCCTTTTTCAATATTATTGAAGCATTTATCAGGGTTATTG
TCTCATGAGCGGATACATATTTGAATGTATTTAGAAAAATAAACAAATAGGGGTTCCGCGCACATTTCCC
CGAAAAGTGCCACCTGACGTC
