>Addgene plasmid #66222 | AGTR1-Tango | depositor partial sequence | sequence record 113058 | AGTR1
[1077 nt withheld, positions 1-1077]
