>Addgene plasmid #66222 | AGTR1-Tango | addgene partial sequence | sequence record 117381 | CMV-F 5'-CGCAAATGGGCGGTAGGCGTG-3'
TCTCTGGCTAACTAGAGAACCCACTGCTTACTGGCTTATCGAAATTAATACGACTCACTATAGGGAGACC
CAAGCTGGCTAGCGTTTAAACTTAAGCTTGGTACCGAGCTCGGATCCACTAGTCCAGTGTGGTGGAATTC
TGCAGATATCCAGCACAGTGGCGGCCGCGCCACCATGAAGACGATCATCGCCCTGAGCTACATCTTCTGC
CTGGTATTCGCCGACTACAAGGACGATGATGACGCCAGCATCGAT
[800 nt withheld, positions 256-1055]
