>Addgene plasmid #66222 | AGTR1-Tango | addgene partial sequence | sequence record 118045 | Tet-R 5'-GGCGAGTTTACGGGTTGTTA-3'
CTCTAATGCGCTGTTAATCACTTTACTTTTATCTAATCTTAGCTGGAAGTACAGGTTCTCACCGGTCGAT
GAAGTGTCCTTGGCCAGGGAGGAGCTGGCGGTGGTGCAGGACTCATCTTGGGGACCCAGGCTGGGTGGGG
TGCGTCCACCGGTATCGAT
[842 nt withheld, positions 160-1001]
